Addgene plasmid #227611: pPICZ A-SLC(2-88)-MBP-His+MFN2-Strep (SB262)
Purpose: Inducible coexpression of His-tagged SLC25A46 truncated to its N-terminal region (2-88) fused to MBP and MFN2-Strep in Pichia pastoris
Depositing lab: Luke Chao. Depositing organization: Massachusetts General Hospital. Publication: Identification of SLC25A46 interaction interfaces with mitochondrial membrane fusogens Opa1 and Mfn2. Boopathy S, Luce BE, Lugo CM, Hakim P, McDonald J, Kim HL, Ponce J, Ueberheide BM, Chao LH. J Biol Chem. 2024 Aug 31:107740. doi: 10.1016/j.jbc.2024.107740. PubMed 39222684.
Backbone
  Vector backbone: pPICZ A
  Vector type: Yeast Expression
Growth in bacteria
  Bacterial resistance: Bleocin (Zeocin), 50 μg/mL
  Growth temperature: 37°C
  Growth strain: DH5alpha
  Copy number: High Copy
Gene/Insert 1
  Gene/Insert name: SLC25A46
  Species: H. sapiens (human)
  Mutation: contains aa 2-88 only
  Entrez Gene: SLC25A46 (a.k.a. HMSN6B, PCH1E)
  Promoter: AOX1
  Tag / fusion protein: MBP, 10xHis (C terminal on insert)
  Cloning method: Gibson Cloning
  Sequencing primers: 5′ n/a
Gene/Insert 2
  Gene/Insert name: MFN2
  Species: H. sapiens (human)
  Entrez Gene: MFN2 (a.k.a. CMT2A, CMT2A2, CMT2A2A, CMT2A2B, CPRP1, HMSN6A, HSG, MARF, MSL)
  Promoter: AOX1
  Tag / fusion protein: Twin-StrepTag (C terminal on insert)
  Cloning method: Gibson Cloning
  Sequencing primers: 5′ n/a
Terms and licenses: Academic/Nonprofit Terms; Industry Terms: Not Available to Industry
How to cite: pPICZ A-SLC(2-88)-MBP-His+MFN2-Strep (SB262) was a gift from Luke Chao (Addgene plasmid # 227611 ; http://n2t.net/addgene:227611 ; RRID:Addgene_227611)
