[The description below was written by a language model from this plasmid's Addgene catalogue record and pLannotate feature annotations shown in this document.]
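Description:
pPICZ A-SLC(2-88)-MBP-His+MFN2-Strep (SB262) is an 8.5 kb yeast expression plasmid built on the pPICZ A backbone for methanol-inducible coexpression of two human mitochondrial proteins in Pichia pastoris. It is propagated in E. coli through a high-copy ColE1/pUC-type origin. Selection in both hosts relies on a single Sh ble (BleoR) gene conferring Zeocin resistance. This gene is driven by tandem promoters, the S. cerevisiae TEF1 promoter for yeast and the synthetic EM7 promoter for bacteria, and is closed by the CYC1 terminator. No yeast replication origin is annotated, which is consistent with the usual use of pPICZ vectors as integrating constructs.

The payload consists of two independent cassettes in the same orientation, each with its own AOX1 promoter and AOX1 terminator, so both are induced together by methanol. One cassette encodes only residues 2-88 of SLC25A46, its N-terminal region, fused at the C terminus to E. coli maltose-binding protein (malE) and then a 10xHis tag. The other encodes full-length MFN2, the outer-membrane fusion GTPase, which the record describes as carrying a C-terminal Twin-Strep tag. The Strep tag is not itself annotated, though an unannotated gap lies downstream of the MFN2 coding region. The short "capTEV" fragment hits after each open reading frame probably reflect histidine-tag or protease-site-like linker sequence rather than the full composite tag, and the small AOX1 coding fragments are remnants belonging to the terminator region. The two orthogonal affinity tags would allow one partner to be pulled down and the other tested for co-purification. This matches the associated study, which mapped SLC25A46 interaction interfaces with the fusogens Opa1 and Mfn2.
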