Features (pLannotate 1.2.2; 17 found; start..end, strand, type, name):
      1..589     +  rep_origin     ori: high-copy-number ColE1/pMB1/pBR322/pUC origin of replication
    664..911     -  terminator     CYC1 terminator: S. cerevisiae CYC1; transcription terminator for CYC1
    977..1351    -  CDS            BleoR: antibiotic-binding protein; Sh ble from Streptoalloteichus hindustanus; confers resistance to bleomycin, phleomycin, and Zeocin™
   1370..1417    -  promoter       EM7 promoter: synthetic bacterial promoter&nbsp
   1424..1831    -  promoter       TEF1 promoter: S. cerevisiae TEF1; promoter for EF-1α
   1852..2098    -  terminator     AOX1 terminator: Pichia pastoris AOX1; transcription terminator for AOX1
   2102..2167    -  CDS            AOX1 (fragment): ALOX1_KOMPC - Experimental evidence at protein level: Swiss-Prot protein existence level 1. Major isoform of alcohol oxidase, which catalyzes the oxidation of methanol to formaldehyde and hydrogen peroxide, the first step in the methanol utilization pathway of methylotrophic yeasts. From Komagataella phaffii (strain ATCC 76273 / CBS 7435 / CECT 11047 / NRRL Y-11430 / Wegner 21-1) (Yeast) (Pichia pastoris).
   2177..2194    -  CDS            capTEV™ (fragment): composite tag for in vivo biotinylation, TEV protease cleavage, and 6xHis tagging
   2280..2302    -  CDS            capTEV™ (fragment): composite tag for in vivo biotinylation, TEV protease cleavage, and 6xHis tagging
   2315..3415    -  CDS            malE (fragment): MALE_ECO57 - Experimental evidence at protein level: Swiss-Prot protein existence level 1. Part of the ABC transporter complex MalEFGK involved in maltose/maltodextrin import. Binds maltose and higher maltodextrins. From Escherichia coli O157:H7.
   3413..3676    -  CDS            SLC25A46 (fragment): S2546_HUMAN - Also known as TB1. Experimental evidence at protein level: Swiss-Prot protein existence level 1. May play a role in mitochondrial dynamics by controlling mitochondrial membrane fission. From Homo sapiens (Human).
   3685..4623    -  promoter       AOX1 promoter: Pichia pastoris AOX1; inducible promoter, regulated by methanol
   4638..4884    -  terminator     AOX1 terminator: Pichia pastoris AOX1; transcription terminator for AOX1
   4888..4953    -  CDS            AOX1 (fragment): ALOX1_KOMPC - Experimental evidence at protein level: Swiss-Prot protein existence level 1. Major isoform of alcohol oxidase, which catalyzes the oxidation of methanol to formaldehyde and hydrogen peroxide, the first step in the methanol utilization pathway of methylotrophic yeasts. From Komagataella phaffii (strain ATCC 76273 / CBS 7435 / CECT 11047 / NRRL Y-11430 / Wegner 21-1) (Yeast) (Pichia pastoris).
   4963..4980    -  CDS            capTEV™ (fragment): composite tag for in vivo biotinylation, TEV protease cleavage, and 6xHis tagging
   5161..7431    -  CDS            MFN2: MFN2_HUMAN - Also known as CPRP1, KIAA0214. Experimental evidence at protein level: Swiss-Prot protein existence level 1. Mitochondrial outer membrane GTPase that mediates mitochondrial clustering and fusion (PubMed:11181170, PubMed:11950885, PubMed:26214738, PubMed:28114303). Mitochondria are highly dynamic organelles, and their morphology is determined by the equilibrium between mitochondrial fusion and fission events (PubMed:28114303). Overexpression induces the formation of mitochondrial networks (PubMed:28114303). Membrane clustering requires GTPase activity and may involve a major rearra
   7440..8378    -  promoter       AOX1 promoter: Pichia pastoris AOX1; inducible promoter, regulated by methanol
>Addgene plasmid #227611 | pPICZ A-SLC(2-88)-MBP-His+MFN2-Strep (SB262) | addgene full sequence | sequence record 455570 | Addgene NGS Result
TTGAGATCCTTTTTTTCTGCGCGTAATCTGCTGCTTGCAAACAAAAAAACCACCGCTACCAGCGGTGGTT
TGTTTGCCGGATCAAGAGCTACCAACTCTTTTTCCGAAGGTAACTGGCTTCAGCAGAGCGCAGATACCAA
ATACTGTTCTTCTAGTGTAGCCGTAGTTAGGCCACCACTTCAAGAACTCTGTAGCACCGCCTACATACCT
CGCTCTGCTAATCCTGTTACCAGTGGCTGCTGCCAGTGGCGATAAGTCGTGTCTTACCGGGTTGGACTCA
AGACGATAGTTACCGGATAAGGCGCAGCGGTCGGGCTGAACGGGGGGTTCGTGCACACAGCCCAGCTTGG
AGCGAACGACCTACACCGAACTGAGATACCTACAGCGTGAGCTATGAGAAAGCGCCACGCTTCCCGAAGG
GAGAAAGGCGGACAGGTATCCGGTAAGCGGCAGGGTCGGAACAGGAGAGCGCACGAGGGAGCTTCCAGGG
GGAAACGCCTGGTATCTTTATAGTCCTGTCGGGTTTCGCCACCTCTGACTTGAGCGTCGATTTTTGTGAT
GCTCGTCAGGGGGGCGGAGCCTATGGAAAAACGCCAGCAACGCGGCCTTTTTACGGTTCCTGGCCTTTTG
CTGGCCTTTTGCTCACATGTTGGTCTCCAGCTTGCAAATTAAAGCCTTCGAGCGTCCCAAAACCTTCTCA
AGCAAGGTTTTCAGTATAATGTTACATGCGTACACGCGTCTGTACAGAAAAAAAAGAAAAATTTGAAATA
TAAATAACGTTCTTAATACTAACATAACTATAAAAAAATAAATAGGGACCTAGACTTCAGGTTGTCTAAC
TCCTTCCTTTTCGGTTAGAGCGGATGTGGGGGGAGGGCGTGAATGTAAGCGTGACATAACTAATTACATG
ATATCGACAAAGGAAAAGGGGGACGGATCTCCGAGGCCTCGGACCCGTCGGGCCGCGTCGGACGTGTCAG
TCCTGCTCCTCGGCCACGAAGTGCACGCAGTTGCCGGCCGGGTCGCGCAGGGCGAACTCCCGCCCCCACG
GCTGCTCGCCGATCTCGGTCATGGCCGGCCCGGAGGCGTCCCGGAAGTTCGTGGACACGACCTCCGACCA
CTCGGCGTACAGCTCGTCCAGGCCGCGCACCCACACCCAGGCCAGGGTGTTGTCCGGCACCACCTGGTCC
TGGACCGCGCTGATGAACAGGGTCACGTCGTCCCGGACCACACCGGCGAAGTCGTCCTCCACGAAGTCCC
GGGAGAACCCGAGCCGGTCGGTCCAGAACTCGACCGCTCCGGCGACGTCGCGCGCGGTGAGCACCGGAAC
GGCACTGGTCAACTTGGCCATGGTTTAGTTCCTCACCTTGTCGTATTATACTATGCCGATATACTATGCC
GATGATTAATTGTCAACACCGCCCTTAGATTAGATTGCTATGCTTTCTTTCTAATGAGCAAGAAGTAAAA
AAAGTTGTAATAGAACAAGAAAAATGAAACTGAAACTTGAGAAATTGAAGACCGTTTATTAACTTAAATA
TCAATGGGAGGTCATCGAAAGAGAAAAAAATCAAAAAAAAAAATTTTCAAGAAAAAGAAACGTGATAAAA
ATTTTTATTGCCTTTTTCGACGAAGAAAAAGAAACGAGGCGGTCTCTTTTTTCTTTTCCAAACCTTTAGT
ACGGGTAATTAACGACACCCTAGAGGAAGAAAGAGGGGAAATTTAGTATGCTGTGCTTGGGTGTTTTGAA
GTGGTACGGCGATGCGCGGAGTCCGAGAAAATCTGGAAGAGTAAAAAAGGAGTAGAAACATTTTGAAGCT
ATGGTGTGTGGGGGATCCGCACAAACGAAGGTCTCACTTAATCTTCTGTACTCTGAAGAGGAGTGGGAAA
TACCAAGAAAAACATCAAACTCGAATGATTTTCCCAAACCCCTACCACAAGATATTCATCAGCTGCGAGA
TAGGCTGATCAGGAGCAAGCTCGTACGAGAAGAAACAAAATGACAAAAAAAATCCTATACTATATAGGTT
ACAAATAAAAAAGTATCAAAAATGAAGCCTGCATCTCTCAGGCAAATGGCATTCTGACATCCTCTTGATT
AGAATCTAGCAAGACCGGTCTTCTCGTAAGTGCCCAACTTGAACTGAGGAACAGTCATGTCTAAGGCTAA
AACTCAATGATGATGATGATGATGGTCGACGGCGCTATTCAGATCCTCTTCTGAGATGAGTTTTTGTTCT
CTAGACTAATGGTGGTGGTGATGATGGTGATGATGATGTCCCTGGAAATAAAGATTCTCGGAGCCGCCGC
CACCGGTTTGAGCGTCCTTCAGTGCCTCATCGACTGTCTGTCTGCCAGAAGCTGCGTTTATCACGGCGGT
TCTAACGGCATACCAAAATGCAGACATTTGAGGTATATTGGGCATAATCTCTCCCTTTTGTGCATTTTCC
ATGGTTGCTGCGATACGGGGGTCCTTTGCCAATTCTTCCTCGTAAGACTTTAGAGCGACAGCTCCTAAAG
GTTTGTCTTTGTTTACAGCTTCAAGACCTTCATCAGTCAGCAGATAGTTTTCTAAGAATTCCTTTGCAAG
CTCCTTGTTAGGACTGGCAGCATTAATACCGGCGGACAACACTCCGACAAAGGGCTTTGAAGGTTGTCCC
TTGAATGTAGGAAGCACTGTCACGCCGTAATTAACTTTAGAAGTATCTATATTACTCCAGGCCCATGGAC
CATTTATAGTCATTGCCGTTTCACCTTTATTAAAGGCAGCTTCTGCGATAGAATAATCTGTATCGGCGTT
CATGTGTTTGTTTTTTATTAAATCGACCAAGAACGTAAGACCTGCCTTAGCGCCTGCATTGTCCACGCCT
ACGTCTTTTATATCATACTTACCGTTCTCGTACTTAAAAGCGTAACCACCATCGGCTGCAATCAATGGCC
AGGTAAAGTAGGGCTCTTGTAGGTTGAACATCAGGGCACTTTTGCCTTTAGCCTTTAGCTCCTTGTCTAA
GGCTGGTATTTCTTCCCAGGTTTTAGGTGGATTAGGCAATAAGTCCTTATTGTAGATCAATGACAGAGCC
TCGACTGCTATTGGATATGCGATTAATTTTCCATTATATCTGACGGCGTCCCAGGTAAAAGGATACAATT
TGTCCTGAAATGCCTTATCAGGCGTAATCTCTGCCAGTAGACCGGACTGTGCATAACCTCCGAACCTATC
GTGGGCCCAGAAGATAATGTCGGGTCCGTCGCCCGTGGCTGCCACTTGTGGAAACTTCTCCTCCAGCTTA
TCAGGATGCTCAACGGTAACCTTGATTCCAGTGTCCTTCTCGAATTTCTTGCCGACCTCGGCCAATCCAT
TATAGCCCTTATCGCCGTTGATCCAGATTACCAGCTTACCTTCCTCAATCTTAGAACCACCACCACCAGA
AGAAAATGGCTCTTCAGTAGGACCCTCATATGGAGTAGAAGTAGTAGGAACACCGTAAGGTGGAGACTTT
TCACCCCAGTGCAAGTTTCTAGAACCTGGAATATCAGGTGGAGTAGTAACCCAATGACCCAAATCAGAAC
CAGTAGAAAAAGATCTAGCAGGGAAAGCTCCTCCAAATCCTTGCTCGTCTCTGGCTCCTCCTCTGTATCC
CAAACCGTCAAATCCGTCAGGTCTTCTAGGGTGCATGCTAGCCTCGTTTCGAATAATTAGTTGTTTTTTG
ATCTTCTCAAGTTGTCGTTAAAAGTCGTTAAAATCAAAAGCTTGTCAATTGGAACCAGTCGCAATTATGA
AAGTAAGCTAATAATGATGATAAAAAAAAAGGTTTAAGACAGGGCAGCTTCCTTCTGTTTATATATTGCT
GTCAAGTAGGGGTTAGAACAGTTAAATTTTGATCATGAACGTTAGGCTATCAGCAGTATTCCCACCAGAA
TCTTGGAAGCATACAATGTGGAGACAATGCATAATCATCCAAAAAGCGGGTGTTTCCCCATTTGCGTTTC
GGCACAGGTGCACCGGGGTTCAGAAGCGATAGAGAGACTGCGCTAAGCATTAATGAGATTATTTTTGAGC
ATTCGTCAATCAATACCAAACAAGACAAACGGTATGCCGACTTTTGGAAGTTTCTTTTTGACCAACTGGC
CGTTAGCATTTCAACGAACCAAACTTAGTTCATCTTGGATGAGATCACGCTTTTGTCATATTAGGTTCCA
AGACAGCGTTTAAACTGTCAGTTTTGGGCCATTTGGGGAACATGAAACTATTTGACCCCACACTCAGAAA
GCCCTCATCTGGAGTGATGTTCGGGTGTAATGCGGAGCTTGTTGCATTCGGAAATAAACAAACATGAACC
TCGCCAGGGGGGCCAGGATAGACAGGCTAATAAAGTCATGGTGTTAGTAGCCTAATAGAAGGAATTGGAA
TGAGCGAGCTCCAATCAAGCCCAATAACTGGGCTGGTTTTTCGATGGCAAAAGTGGGTGTTGAGGAGAAG
AGGAGTGGAGGTCCTGCGTTTGCAACGGTCTGCTGCTAGTGTATCCCCTCCTGTTGCGTTTGGCACTTAT
GTGTGAGAATGGACCTGTGGATGTCGGATGGCAAAAAGGTTTCATTCAACCTTTCGTCTTTGGATGTTAG
ATCCGCACAAACGAAGGTCTCACTTAATCTTCTGTACTCTGAAGAGGAGTGGGAAATACCAAGAAAAACA
TCAAACTCGAATGATTTTCCCAAACCCCTACCACAAGATATTCATCAGCTGCGAGATAGGCTGATCAGGA
GCAAGCTCGTACGAGAAGAAACAAAATGACAAAAAAAATCCTATACTATATAGGTTACAAATAAAAAAGT
ATCAAAAATGAAGCCTGCATCTCTCAGGCAAATGGCATTCTGACATCCTCTTGATTAGAATCTAGCAAGA
CCGGTCTTCTCGTAAGTGCCCAACTTGAACTGAGGAACAGTCATGTCTAAGGCTAAAACTCAATGATGAT
GATGATGATGGTCGACGGCGCTATTCAGATCCTCTTCTGAGATGAGTTTTTGTTCGGGCCCTTATTTTTC
GAATTGAGGATGTGACCATGCTGAACCACCAGAACCACCACCAGAACCACCACCTTTTTCAAATTGTGGA
TGTGACCAAGCAGATGGACCTTGAAATAAAACTTCCAAAGAACCACCACCTCTAGAAGGTTGCAAGTATT
GGTGAGTGAACATATTCAATTCAGAATCCAACCAACCAGCTTTGTTTCTCAACAACTTAGCCTTAGATTG
CAAAGAATCCAAAACTTCAATCTTCTTGTTCATAGCAGCAATCTCTTGTTCCAAGTTCTCTCTAGTAACA
TCAACTTGTTGACACAAGTGAGCAAAAGTACCAGACAATTCTTGTTGAACTTGATGAGAACAGTTAGAAC
CAGTGTAAGAAATAACCAATTGCAACTTCTCAGAAGCATGTTCAACGAATTGTCTTTTAAAAGCTCTTTC
CTTAGCTTTAGTAGTCCAAGTCAATCTCTCATAAACGTACAACAAACCGTACAAACCGAAAGACAAAGCA
ATCAATCTCCAACCAACAGCCTTCCAAACAACACCACCAACAACCAAAATACCCATAGAAGTTCTAGAAG
TCAAAGAAGCCAAACCAGTAACCATAGAAACCATAAACTCTTCTTGAGTCAAAGAACCTTGAGGCAAAGG
TGGCATAGAAGGATTAGCTGGAGTCAAAGGAATTGGTCTTTGAACTTGATCGTTATAACCCATCAAAGCT
CTTCTAGAGTTCTTTGGACCCAAAAATCTGTTAACCAACATAGTCCAACCCAAAGAGAAGTGAAACTCAA
TATCTTCTTGGAAATCAGCACACAACTTATCACAGTTCAAATCGTAGTTCAAAGAGAAACATTGTCTTGG
AACCAACATATCGATTTGAGATCTAACAGAAACAGGCAACAATGGTTTCAAACCATCAATCATATCTTGT
TGCATAGTTTGCAAAGAGTTAGTGATAGCAGTAGAACATCTATCAGACATGTTTCTACCCAAACCCTCTT
CAATGTGTCTATGCAATTCGTTCTTGTAAACCTTCAAAACAACAGGAGATGGATGGAAATCCATTTGGTA
ATCATCAACCAAAACAGACAATCTTCTAATCTCTTCAGCCATAGCAGTAGAAACTTGTCTTTCAACCTCT
TCAGTGATTTGCTTAATTCTCAACTTGTAATCTTGAGCCAACAACTCCAATTGCTTATCAATAAACTTCA
ATCTATCTTGTCTCTCTTCTCTCATCTCTTCACAGTAAACTTGTTGTTCTCTAGCAGCCATGTGCAAAGA
ATCCATAATCAATCTAACAGCTTCAGCAATTTGCTTAGCTCTAACAGTATGTTGCTCGAACTTAGTCTTA
ACAGCAGATTGAGAGATACACTCTTCGAATCTTCTCTCAAAATTTTGGAATTCGAACATTCTAACTTGGA
AACCTTCAGCCAAAGCACCACCACCTTCAGGCATACCCTGAGCCTTTTGGATTCTAGCGTTCAAAACTTC
CTTAGCAGAAACAAAGAAAATTCTATCTCCAGCTTGAGATCTATCAACAACACCCAATTCATCAACCAAG
AAAGAAGTACATCTCTCCATATGTTGTCTTCTAACCTCTTCCATATACTCAGGTTCAGAAGCAGAAGCAT
CCCATCTATTGTTCAAAATGAAAATGTTTGGTCTAGACAATCTTTCAGAAACCTTGTGAAAGAAATGCTT
TTCAGTTTGCATCAAAGTAGACTCAGAGTTAGCAACCAAAACGAAAACATCAGCATCCAAACAGAACTTA
TCGATCCAAGAATCCAACTCAGTAGTAACATCAATACCTGGAGAATCCATCAAAACCAAATCATCCTTCA
ACAAAGGACATTTAGAATTTGGCCACATAACAGAAACCAAAGAACCAGCATGCAATTGCTTATCTTGGTG
CAAAGCATGAGCCAATTGGTTAACAGTCTTAGCAGATCTTTTCTCTTCAGAACCTTCAGTCAACAAGAAA
GCCTCGTGACCATCAGTACCTTCAACTCTCAAGAAACAGTTAGTAGTATGACCAATACCAGAAGGCAAAA
CCTTATCCCACAACATAGCATTAATAACAGTAGATTTACCGTTAGAAGTTCTACCAAAGAAAGCAACTTT
CATGTGTCTTCTAGCCAAAACTTCAGAAATACCTCTAACCTTAGACAAGTAACCTTTAACATCCAAAACT
TGCTCTTCAGTAGTAACTGGATCCAATTCAGCATTTCTATAAGTATCCTCCAAGAAAGTAGCAGATTCTT
GAATGTAAGCACCCAATTGCTCGAAGATACCGTTAATCTTTTTCTTAGCAGTAACGAAATGCTTCAAAGG
GGAAGCGTTGACCTCAGCCATGTGTCTCTTATTTTTCTTGACGGTGACGATACTATTGCATCTACTAAAC
AACAAACTCATGAATTCCTCGTTTCGAATAATTAGTTGTTTTTTGATCTTCTCAAGTTGTCGTTAAAAGT
CGTTAAAATCAAAAGCTTGTCAATTGGAACCAGTCGCAATTATGAAAGTAAGCTAATAATGATGATAAAA
AAAAAGGTTTAAGACAGGGCAGCTTCCTTCTGTTTATATATTGCTGTCAAGTAGGGGTTAGAACAGTTAA
ATTTTGATCATGAACGTTAGGCTATCAGCAGTATTCCCACCAGAATCTTGGAAGCATACAATGTGGAGAC
AATGCATAATCATCCAAAAAGCGGGTGTTTCCCCATTTGCGTTTCGGCACAGGTGCACCGGGGTTCAGAA
GCGATAGAGAGACTGCGCTAAGCATTAATGAGATTATTTTTGAGCATTCGTCAATCAATACCAAACAAGA
CAAACGGTATGCCGACTTTTGGAAGTTTCTTTTTGACCAACTGGCCGTTAGCATTTCAACGAACCAAACT
TAGTTCATCTTGGATGAGATCACGCTTTTGTCATATTAGGTTCCAAGACAGCGTTTAAACTGTCAGTTTT
GGGCCATTTGGGGAACATGAAACTATTTGACCCCACACTCAGAAAGCCCTCATCTGGAGTGATGTTCGGG
TGTAATGCGGAGCTTGTTGCATTCGGAAATAAACAAACATGAACCTCGCCAGGGGGGCCAGGATAGACAG
GCTAATAAAGTCATGGTGTTAGTAGCCTAATAGAAGGAATTGGAATGAGCGAGCTCCAATCAAGCCCAAT
AACTGGGCTGGTTTTTCGATGGCAAAAGTGGGTGTTGAGGAGAAGAGGAGTGGAGGTCCTGCGTTTGCAA
CGGTCTGCTGCTAGTGTATCCCCTCCTGTTGCGTTTGGCACTTATGTGTGAGAATGGACCTGTGGATGTC
GGATGGCAAAAAGGTTTCATTCAACCTTTCGTCTTTGGATGTTAGATCTGATCTCATGACCAAAATCCCT
TAACGTGAGTTTTCGTTCCACTGAGCGTCAGACCCCGTAGAAAAGATCAAAGGATCTTC
